Addgene plasmid #172319: pcDNA3.3-SARS2-B.1.617.1
Purpose: expressing SARS-CoV-2 B.1.617.1 (kappa strain) spike protein for pseudovirus production
Depositing lab: David Nemazee. Depositing organization: Scripps California (The Scripps Research Institute). Publication: Bispecific antibodies targeting distinct regions of the spike protein potently neutralize SARS-CoV-2 variants of concern. Cho H, Gonzales-Wartz KK, Huang D, Yuan M, Peterson M, Liang J, Beutler N, Torres JL, Cong Y, Postnikova E, Bangaru S, Talana CA, Shi W, Yang ES, Zhang Y, Leung K, Wang L, Peng L, Skinner J, Li S, Wu NC, Liu H, Dacon C, Moyer T, Cohen M, Zhao M, Lee FE, Weinberg RS, Douagi I, Gross R, Schmaljohn C, Pegu A, Mascola JR, Holbrook M, Nemazee D, Rogers TF, Ward AB, Wilson IA, Crompton PD, Tan J. Sci Transl Med. 2021 Oct 20;13(616):eabj5413. doi: 10.1126/scitranslmed.abj5413. Epub 2021 Oct 20. PubMed 34519517.
Backbone
  Vector backbone: pcDNA3.3
  Backbone size w/o insert (bp): 5500
  Total vector size (bp): 9200
  Vector type: Mammalian Expression
Growth in bacteria
  Bacterial resistance: Ampicillin, 100 μg/mL
  Growth temperature: 37°C
  Growth strain: DH5alpha
  Copy number: High Copy
Gene/Insert
  Gene/Insert name: Spike of B.1.617.1 strain
  Species: SARS-CoV-2
  Insert size (bp): 3800
  Mutation: G142D, E154K, L452R, E484Q, D614G, P681R, Q1071H, H1101D, c-terminal 18aa deletion
  GenBank ID: 43740568
  Entrez Gene: S (a.k.a. GU280_gp02, spike glycoprotein)
  Promoter: CMV
  Cloning method: Restriction Enzyme; 5′ cloning site BamHI (not destroyed); 3′ cloning site XhoI (not destroyed)
  Sequencing primers: 5′ CMV-F; 3′ TK pA-R
Terms and licenses: Academic/Nonprofit Terms; Industry Terms: Not Available to Industry
How to cite: pcDNA3.3-SARS2-B.1.617.1 was a gift from David Nemazee (Addgene plasmid # 172319 ; http://n2t.net/addgene:172319 ; RRID:Addgene_172319)
