[The description below was written by a language model from this plasmid's Addgene catalogue record.]
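Description:
pcDNA3.3-SARS2-B.1.617.1 is a mammalian expression plasmid of about 9.2 kb, built on the roughly 5.5 kb pcDNA3.3 backbone, that encodes the spike glycoprotein of the SARS-CoV-2 B.1.617.1 (kappa) lineage. It is maintained in E. coli as a high-copy plasmid under ampicillin selection. No feature table accompanies the record, so the bacterial origin and any mammalian selection marker are not itemised. The use of a TK polyA reverse sequencing primer suggests that a thymidine kinase polyadenylation signal lies downstream of the insert.

The insert, about 3.8 kb, was cloned between BamHI and XhoI sites, both of which are retained, and is driven by the CMV immediate-early promoter for strong constitutive expression in transfected mammalian cells. The spike coding sequence carries the substitutions G142D, E154K, L452R, E484Q, D614G, P681R, Q1071H and H1101D. L452R and E484Q fall in the receptor-binding domain and P681R lies next to the furin cleavage site, regions relevant to antibody recognition and spike processing. The protein also lacks its C-terminal 18 amino acids. This truncation is commonly used to remove an ER retention signal in the cytoplasmic tail, which improves surface display of spike and its incorporation into pseudotyped particles. No epitope tag or reporter is recorded.

The stated purpose is to supply the variant spike as the envelope protein for pseudovirus production, which normally means co-transfecting it with separate packaging and reporter constructs. The associated work concerns neutralization of SARS-CoV-2 variants of concern by bispecific antibodies, so such pseudoviruses would serve in neutralization assays comparing antibody activity across variants.
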