>Addgene plasmid #172319 | pcDNA3.3-SARS2-B.1.617.1 | depositor partial sequence | sequence record 334176 | spike
ATGTTTGTGTTCCTGGTGCTGCTGCCACTGGTGTCCAGCCAGTGTGTGAACCTGACCACCAGGACCCAAC
TTCCTCCTGCCTACACCAACTCCTTCACCAGGGGAGTCTACTACCCTGACAAGGTGTTCAGGTCCTCTGT
GCTGCACAGCACCCAGGACCTGTTCCTGCCATTCTTCAGCAATGTGACCTGGTTCCATGCCATCCATGTG
TCTGGCACCAATGGCACCAAGAGGTTTGACAACCCTGTGCTGCCATTCAATGATGGAGTCTACTTTGCCA
GCACAGAGAAGAGCAACATCATCAGGGGCTGGATTTTTGGCACCACCCTGGACAGCAAGACCCAGTCCCT
GCTGATTGTGAACAATGCCACCAATGTGGTGATTAAGGTGTGTGAGTTCCAGTTCTGTAATGACCCATTC
CTGGACGTCTACTACCACAAGAACAACAAGTCCTGGATGAAGTCTGAGTTCAGGGTCTACTCCTCTGCCA
ACAACTGTACCTTTGAATATGTGAGCCAACCATTCCTGATGGACTTGGAGGGCAAGCAGGGCAACTTCAA
GAACCTGAGGGAGTTTGTGTTCAAGAACATTGATGGCTACTTCAAGATTTACAGCAAACACACACCAATC
AACCTGGTGAGGGACCTGCCACAGGGCTTCTCTGCCTTGGAACCACTGGTGGACCTGCCAATTGGCATCA
ACATCACCAGGTTCCAGACCCTGCTGGCTCTGCACAGGTCCTACCTGACACCTGGAGACTCCTCCTCTGG
CTGGACAGCAGGAGCAGCAGCCTACTATGTGGGCTACCTCCAACCAAGGACCTTCCTGCTGAAATACAAT
GAGAATGGCACCATCACAGATGCTGTGGACTGTGCCCTGGACCCACTGTCTGAGACCAAGTGTACCCTGA
AATCCTTCACAGTGGAGAAGGGCATCTACCAGACCAGCAACTTCAGGGTCCAACCAACAGAGAGCATTGT
GAGGTTTCCAAACATCACCAACCTGTGTCCATTTGGAGAGGTGTTCAATGCCACCAGGTTTGCCTCTGTC
TATGCCTGGAACAGGAAGAGGATTAGCAACTGTGTGGCTGACTACTCTGTGCTCTACAACTCTGCCTCCT
TCAGCACCTTCAAGTGTTATGGAGTGAGCCCAACCAAACTGAATGACCTGTGTTTCACCAATGTCTATGC
TGACTCCTTTGTGATTAGGGGAGATGAGGTGAGACAGATTGCCCCTGGACAAACAGGCAAGATTGCTGAC
TACAACTACAAACTGCCTGATGACTTCACAGGCTGTGTGATTGCCTGGAACAGCAACAACCTGGACAGCA
AGGTGGGAGGCAACTACAACTACAGGTACAGACTGTTCAGGAAGAGCAACCTGAAACCATTTGAGAGGGA
CATCAGCACAGAGATTTACCAGGCTGGCAGCACACCATGTAATGGAGTGCAGGGCTTCAACTGTTACTTT
CCACTCCAATCCTATGGCTTCCAACCAACCAATGGAGTGGGCTACCAACCATACAGGGTGGTGGTGCTGT
CCTTTGAACTGCTCCATGCCCCTGCCACAGTGTGTGGACCAAAGAAGAGCACCAACCTGGTGAAGAACAA
GTGTGTGAACTTCAACTTCAATGGACTGACAGGCACAGGAGTGCTGACAGAGAGCAACAAGAAGTTCCTG
CCATTCCAACAGTTTGGCAGGGACATTGCTGACACCACAGATGCTGTGAGGGACCCACAGACCTTGGAGA
TTCTGGACATCACACCATGTTCCTTTGGAGGAGTGTCTGTGATTACACCTGGCACCAACACCAGCAACCA
GGTGGCTGTGCTCTACCAGGGTGTGAACTGTACTGAGGTGCCTGTGGCTATCCATGCTGACCAACTTACA
CCAACCTGGAGGGTCTACAGCACAGGCAGCAATGTGTTCCAGACCAGGGCTGGCTGTCTGATTGGAGCAG
AGCATGTGAACAACTCCTATGAGTGTGACATCCCAATTGGAGCAGGCATCTGTGCCTCCTACCAGACCCA
GACCAACAGCAGAAGGAGGGCAAGGTCTGTGGCAAGCCAGAGCATCATTGCCTACACAATGAGTCTGGGA
GCAGAGAACTCTGTGGCTTACAGCAACAACAGCATTGCCATCCCAACCAACTTCACCATCTCTGTGACCA
CAGAGATTCTGCCTGTGAGTATGACCAAGACCTCTGTGGACTGTACAATGTATATCTGTGGAGACAGCAC
AGAGTGTAGCAACCTGCTGCTCCAATATGGCTCCTTCTGTACCCAACTTAACAGGGCTCTGACAGGCATT
GCTGTGGAACAGGACAAGAACACCCAGGAGGTGTTTGCCCAGGTGAAGCAGATTTACAAGACACCTCCAA
TCAAGGACTTTGGAGGCTTCAACTTCAGCCAGATTCTGCCTGACCCAAGCAAGCCAAGCAAGAGGTCCTT
CATTGAGGACCTGCTGTTCAACAAGGTGACCCTGGCTGATGCTGGCTTCATCAAGCAATATGGAGACTGT
CTGGGAGACATTGCTGCCAGGGACCTGATTTGTGCCCAGAAGTTCAATGGACTGACAGTGCTGCCTCCAC
TGCTGACAGATGAGATGATTGCCCAATACACCTCTGCCCTGCTGGCTGGCACCATCACCTCTGGCTGGAC
CTTTGGAGCAGGAGCAGCCCTCCAAATCCCATTTGCTATGCAGATGGCTTACAGGTTCAATGGCATTGGA
GTGACCCAGAATGTGCTCTATGAGAACCAGAAACTGATTGCCAACCAGTTCAACTCTGCCATTGGCAAGA
TTCAGGACTCCCTGTCCAGCACAGCCTCTGCCCTGGGCAAACTCCAAGATGTGGTGAACCAGAATGCCCA
GGCTCTGAACACCCTGGTGAAGCAACTTTCCAGCAACTTTGGAGCCATCTCCTCTGTGCTGAATGACATC
CTGAGCAGACTGGACAAGGTGGAGGCTGAGGTCCAGATTGACAGACTGATTACAGGCAGACTCCAATCCC
TCCAAACCTATGTGACCCAACAACTTATCAGGGCTGCTGAGATTAGGGCATCTGCCAACCTGGCTGCCAC
CAAGATGAGTGAGTGTGTGCTGGGACAAAGCAAGAGGGTGGACTTCTGTGGCAAGGGCTACCACCTGATG
AGTTTTCCACAGTCTGCCCCTCATGGAGTGGTGTTCCTGCATGTGACCTATGTGCCTGCCCATGAGAAGA
ACTTCACCACAGCCCCTGCCATCTGCCATGATGGCAAGGCTCACTTTCCAAGGGAGGGAGTGTTTGTGAG
CAATGGCACCGACTGGTTTGTGACCCAGAGGAACTTCTATGAACCACAGATTATCACCACAGACAACACC
TTTGTGTCTGGCAACTGTGATGTGGTGATTGGCATTGTGAACAACACAGTCTATGACCCACTCCAACCTG
AACTGGACTCCTTCAAGGAGGAACTGGACAAATACTTCAAGAACCACACCAGCCCTGATGTGGACCTGGG
AGACATCTCTGGCATCAATGCCTCTGTGGTGAACATCCAGAAGGAGATTGACAGACTGAATGAGGTGGCT
AAGAACCTGAATGAGTCCCTGATTGACCTCCAAGAACTGGGCAAATATGAACAATACATCAAGTGGCCAT
GGTACATCTGGCTGGGCTTCATTGCTGGACTGATTGCCATTGTGATGGTGACCATAATGCTGTGTTGTAT
GACCTCCTGTTGTTCCTGTCTGAAAGGCTGTTGTTCCTGTGGCTCCTGTTGTAAGTGA
