LOCUS       Exported 9206 bp ds-DNA circular SYN 08-JUL-2021
DEFINITION  expressing SARS-CoV-2 B.1.617.1 spike protein for pseudovirus
            production.
ACCESSION   .
VERSION     .
KEYWORDS    pcDNA3.3-SARS2-B.1.617.1
SOURCE      synthetic DNA construct
  ORGANISM  synthetic DNA construct
REFERENCE   1 (bases 1 to 9206)
  TITLE     SARS-CoV-2 (variant) pseudovirus plasmid
  JOURNAL   Unpublished
REFERENCE   2 (bases 1 to 9206)
  AUTHORS   .
  TITLE     Direct Submission
  JOURNAL   Exported Jul 8, 2021 from SnapGene Server 1.1.58
            http://www.snapgene.com
FEATURES             Location/Qualifiers
     source          1..9206
                     /organism="synthetic DNA construct"
                     /mol_type="other DNA"
     enhancer        8..387
                     /label=CMV enhancer
                     /note="human cytomegalovirus immediate early enhancer"
     promoter        388..591
                     /label=CMV promoter
                     /note="human cytomegalovirus (CMV) immediate early
                     promoter"
     primer_bind     542..562
                     /label=CMV-F
                     /note="Human CMV immediate early promoter, forward primer"
     primer_bind     588..612
                     /label=LNCX
                     /note="Human CMV promoter, forward primer"
     CDS             complement(2030..2047)
                     /codon_start=1
                     /product="tetracysteine peptide that binds biarsenical
                     labeling reagents"
                     /label=tetracysteine tag
                     /translation="CCPGCC"
     primer_bind     complement(4550..4569)
                     /label=TK-pA-R
                     /note="Thymidine kinase polyA, reverse primer"
     polyA_signal    4594..4642
                     /label=HSV TK poly(A) signal
                     /note="herpes simplex virus thymidine kinase
                     polyadenylation signal (Cole and Stacy, 1985)"
     rep_origin      4844..5272
                     /direction=RIGHT
                     /label=f1 ori
                     /note="f1 bacteriophage origin of replication; arrow
                     indicates direction of (+) strand synthesis"
     primer_bind     complement(4931..4950)
                     /label=F1ori-R
                     /note="F1 origin, reverse primer"
     primer_bind     5141..5162
                     /label=F1ori-F
                     /note="F1 origin, forward primer"
     primer_bind     complement(5281..5301)
                     /label=pBABE 3'
                     /note="SV40 enhancer, reverse primer for pBABE vectors"
     promoter        5286..5615
                     /label=SV40 promoter
                     /note="SV40 enhancer and early promoter"
     rep_origin      5466..5601
                     /label=SV40 ori
                     /note="SV40 origin of replication"
     primer_bind     5528..5547
                     /label=SV40pro-F
                     /note="SV40 promoter/origin, forward primer"
     CDS             5682..6476
                     /codon_start=1
                     /gene="aph(3')-II (or nptII)"
                     /product="aminoglycoside phosphotransferase from Tn5"
                     /label=NeoR/KanR
                     /note="confers resistance to neomycin, kanamycin, and G418
                     (Geneticin(R))"
                     /translation="MIEQDGLHAGSPAAWVERLFGYDWAQQTIGCSDAAVFRLSAQGRP
                     VLFVKTDLSGALNELQDEAARLSWLATTGVPCAAVLDVVTEAGRDWLLLGEVPGQDLLS
                     SHLAPAEKVSIMADAMRRLHTLDPATCPFDHQAKHRIERARTRMEAGLVDQDDLDEEHQ
                     GLAPAELFARLKARMPDGEDLVVTHGDACLPNIMVENGRFSGFIDCGRLGVADRYQDIA
                     LATRDIAEELGGEWADRFLVLYGIAAPDSQRIAFYRLLDEFF"
     primer_bind     complement(5736..5755)
                     /label=Neo-R
                     /note="Neomycin resistance gene, reverse primer"
     primer_bind     6346..6365
                     /label=Neo-F
                     /note="Neomycin resistance gene, forward primer"
     polyA_signal    6652..6773
                     /label=SV40 poly(A) signal
                     /note="SV40 polyadenylation signal"
     primer_bind     complement(6689..6708)
                     /label=SV40pA-R
                     /note="SV40 polyA, reverse primer"
     primer_bind     6743..6762
                     /label=EBV-rev
                     /note="SV40 polyA terminator, reverse primer"
     primer_bind     complement(6822..6838)
                     /label=M13 rev
                     /note="common sequencing primer, one of multiple similar
                     variants"
     primer_bind     complement(6822..6838)
                     /label=M13 Reverse
                     /note="In lacZ gene. Also called M13-rev"
     primer_bind     complement(6835..6857)
                     /label=M13/pUC Reverse
                     /note="In lacZ gene"
     protein_bind    6846..6862
                     /label=lac operator
                     /bound_moiety="lac repressor encoded by lacI"
                     /note="The lac repressor binds to the lac operator to
                     inhibit transcription in E. coli. This inhibition can be
                     relieved by adding lactose or
                     isopropyl-beta-D-thiogalactopyranoside (IPTG)."
     promoter        complement(6870..6900)
                     /label=lac promoter
                     /note="promoter for the E. coli lac operon"
     protein_bind    6915..6936
                     /label=CAP binding site
                     /bound_moiety="E. coli catabolite activator protein"
                     /note="CAP binding activates transcription in the presence
                     of cAMP."
     primer_bind     complement(7053..7070)
                     /label=L4440
                     /note="L4440 vector, forward primer"
     rep_origin      complement(7224..7812)
                     /direction=LEFT
                     /label=ori
                     /note="high-copy-number ColE1/pMB1/pBR322/pUC origin of
                     replication"
     primer_bind     complement(7304..7323)
                     /label=pBR322ori-F
                     /note="pBR322 origin, forward primer"
     CDS             complement(7983..8843)
                     /codon_start=1
                     /gene="bla"
                     /product="beta-lactamase"
                     /label=AmpR
                     /note="confers resistance to ampicillin, carbenicillin, and
                     related antibiotics"
                     /translation="MSIQHFRVALIPFFAAFCLPVFAHPETLVKVKDAEDQLGARVGYI
                     ELDLNSGKILESFRPEERFPMMSTFKVLLCGAVLSRIDAGQEQLGRRIHYSQNDLVEYS
                     PVTEKHLTDGMTVRELCSAAITMSDNTAANLLLTTIGGPKELTAFLHNMGDHVTRLDRW
                     EPELNEAIPNDERDTTMPVAMATTLRKLLTGELLTLASRQQLIDWMEADKVAGPLLRSA
                     LPAGWFIADKSGAGERGSRGIIAALGPDGKPSRIVVIYTTGSQATMDERNRQIAEIGAS
                     LIKHW"
     primer_bind     8606..8625
                     /label=Amp-R
                     /note="Ampicillin resistance gene, reverse primer"
     promoter        complement(8844..8948)
                     /gene="bla"
                     /label=AmpR promoter
     primer_bind     complement(9023..9042)
                     /label=pRS-marker
                     /note="pRS vectors, use to sequence yeast selectable
                     marker"
ORIGIN
        1 acgcgttgac attgattatt gactagttat taatagtaat caattacggg gtcattagtt
       61 catagcccat atatggagtt ccgcgttaca taacttacgg taaatggccc gcctggctga
      121 ccgcccaacg acccccgccc attgacgtca ataatgacgt atgttcccat agtaacgcca
      181 atagggactt tccattgacg tcaatgggtg gagtatttac ggtaaactgc ccacttggca
      241 gtacatcaag tgtatcatat gccaagtacg ccccctattg acgtcaatga cggtaaatgg
      301 cccgcctggc attatgccca gtacatgacc ttatgggact ttcctacttg gcagtacatc
      361 tacgtattag tcatcgctat taccatggtg atgcggtttt ggcagtacat caatgggcgt
      421 ggatagcggt ttgactcacg gggatttcca agtctccacc ccattgacgt caatgggagt
      481 ttgttttggc accaaaatca acgggacttt ccaaaatgtc gtaacaactc cgccccattg
      541 acgcaaatgg gcggtaggcg tgtacggtgg gaggtctata taagcagagc tcgtttagtg
      601 aaccgtcaga tcgcctggag acgccatcca cgctgttttg acctccatag aagacaccgg
      661 gaccgatcca gcctccggac tgagctcctt aaggttaact ctagagaatt cggatccatg
      721 tttgtgttcc tggtgctgct gccactggtg tccagccagt gtgtgaacct gaccaccagg
      781 acccaacttc ctcctgccta caccaactcc ttcaccaggg gagtctacta ccctgacaag
      841 gtgttcaggt cctctgtgct gcacagcacc caggacctgt tcctgccatt cttcagcaat
      901 gtgacctggt tccatgccat ccatgtgtct ggcaccaatg gcaccaagag gtttgacaac
      961 cctgtgctgc cattcaatga tggagtctac tttgccagca cagagaagag caacatcatc
     1021 aggggctgga tttttggcac caccctggac agcaagaccc agtccctgct gattgtgaac
     1081 aatgccacca atgtggtgat taaggtgtgt gagttccagt tctgtaatga cccattcctg
     1141 gacgtctact accacaagaa caacaagtcc tggatgaagt ctgagttcag ggtctactcc
     1201 tctgccaaca actgtacctt tgaatatgtg agccaaccat tcctgatgga cttggagggc
     1261 aagcagggca acttcaagaa cctgagggag tttgtgttca agaacattga tggctacttc
     1321 aagatttaca gcaaacacac accaatcaac ctggtgaggg acctgccaca gggcttctct
     1381 gccttggaac cactggtgga cctgccaatt ggcatcaaca tcaccaggtt ccagaccctg
     1441 ctggctctgc acaggtccta cctgacacct ggagactcct cctctggctg gacagcagga
     1501 gcagcagcct actatgtggg ctacctccaa ccaaggacct tcctgctgaa atacaatgag
     1561 aatggcacca tcacagatgc tgtggactgt gccctggacc cactgtctga gaccaagtgt
     1621 accctgaaat ccttcacagt ggagaagggc atctaccaga ccagcaactt cagggtccaa
     1681 ccaacagaga gcattgtgag gtttccaaac atcaccaacc tgtgtccatt tggagaggtg
     1741 ttcaatgcca ccaggtttgc ctctgtctat gcctggaaca ggaagaggat tagcaactgt
     1801 gtggctgact actctgtgct ctacaactct gcctccttca gcaccttcaa gtgttatgga
     1861 gtgagcccaa ccaaactgaa tgacctgtgt ttcaccaatg tctatgctga ctcctttgtg
     1921 attaggggag atgaggtgag acagattgcc cctggacaaa caggcaagat tgctgactac
     1981 aactacaaac tgcctgatga cttcacaggc tgtgtgattg cctggaacag caacaacctg
     2041 gacagcaagg tgggaggcaa ctacaactac aggtacagac tgttcaggaa gagcaacctg
     2101 aaaccatttg agagggacat cagcacagag atttaccagg ctggcagcac accatgtaat
     2161 ggagtgcagg gcttcaactg ttactttcca ctccaatcct atggcttcca accaaccaat
     2221 ggagtgggct accaaccata cagggtggtg gtgctgtcct ttgaactgct ccatgcccct
     2281 gccacagtgt gtggaccaaa gaagagcacc aacctggtga agaacaagtg tgtgaacttc
     2341 aacttcaatg gactgacagg cacaggagtg ctgacagaga gcaacaagaa gttcctgcca
     2401 ttccaacagt ttggcaggga cattgctgac accacagatg ctgtgaggga cccacagacc
     2461 ttggagattc tggacatcac accatgttcc tttggaggag tgtctgtgat tacacctggc
     2521 accaacacca gcaaccaggt ggctgtgctc taccagggtg tgaactgtac tgaggtgcct
     2581 gtggctatcc atgctgacca acttacacca acctggaggg tctacagcac aggcagcaat
     2641 gtgttccaga ccagggctgg ctgtctgatt ggagcagagc atgtgaacaa ctcctatgag
     2701 tgtgacatcc caattggagc aggcatctgt gcctcctacc agacccagac caacagcaga
     2761 aggagggcaa ggtctgtggc aagccagagc atcattgcct acacaatgag tctgggagca
     2821 gagaactctg tggcttacag caacaacagc attgccatcc caaccaactt caccatctct
     2881 gtgaccacag agattctgcc tgtgagtatg accaagacct ctgtggactg tacaatgtat
     2941 atctgtggag acagcacaga gtgtagcaac ctgctgctcc aatatggctc cttctgtacc
     3001 caacttaaca gggctctgac aggcattgct gtggaacagg acaagaacac ccaggaggtg
     3061 tttgcccagg tgaagcagat ttacaagaca cctccaatca aggactttgg aggcttcaac
     3121 ttcagccaga ttctgcctga cccaagcaag ccaagcaaga ggtccttcat tgaggacctg
     3181 ctgttcaaca aggtgaccct ggctgatgct ggcttcatca agcaatatgg agactgtctg
     3241 ggagacattg ctgccaggga cctgatttgt gcccagaagt tcaatggact gacagtgctg
     3301 cctccactgc tgacagatga gatgattgcc caatacacct ctgccctgct ggctggcacc
     3361 atcacctctg gctggacctt tggagcagga gcagccctcc aaatcccatt tgctatgcag
     3421 atggcttaca ggttcaatgg cattggagtg acccagaatg tgctctatga gaaccagaaa
     3481 ctgattgcca accagttcaa ctctgccatt ggcaagattc aggactccct gtccagcaca
     3541 gcctctgccc tgggcaaact ccaagatgtg gtgaaccaga atgcccaggc tctgaacacc
     3601 ctggtgaagc aactttccag caactttgga gccatctcct ctgtgctgaa tgacatcctg
     3661 agcagactgg acaaggtgga ggctgaggtc cagattgaca gactgattac aggcagactc
     3721 caatccctcc aaacctatgt gacccaacaa cttatcaggg ctgctgagat tagggcatct
     3781 gccaacctgg ctgccaccaa gatgagtgag tgtgtgctgg gacaaagcaa gagggtggac
     3841 ttctgtggca agggctacca cctgatgagt tttccacagt ctgcccctca tggagtggtg
     3901 ttcctgcatg tgacctatgt gcctgcccat gagaagaact tcaccacagc ccctgccatc
     3961 tgccatgatg gcaaggctca ctttccaagg gagggagtgt ttgtgagcaa tggcaccgac
     4021 tggtttgtga cccagaggaa cttctatgaa ccacagatta tcaccacaga caacaccttt
     4081 gtgtctggca actgtgatgt ggtgattggc attgtgaaca acacagtcta tgacccactc
     4141 caacctgaac tggactcctt caaggaggaa ctggacaaat acttcaagaa ccacaccagc
     4201 cctgatgtgg acctgggaga catctctggc atcaatgcct ctgtggtgaa catccagaag
     4261 gagattgaca gactgaatga ggtggctaag aacctgaatg agtccctgat tgacctccaa
     4321 gaactgggca aatatgaaca atacatcaag tggccatggt acatctggct gggcttcatt
     4381 gctggactga ttgccattgt gatggtgacc ataatgctgt gttgtatgac ctcctgttgt
     4441 tcctgtctga aaggctgttg ttcctgtggc tcctgttgta agtgactcga gccatggaag
     4501 cttgatatct aactgactga accggtggta ccaaacgggg gaggctaact gaaacacgga
     4561 aggagacaat accggaagga acccgcgcta tgacggcaat aaaaagacag aataaaacgc
     4621 acgggtgttg ggtcgtttgt tcataaacgc ggggttcggt cccagggctg gcactctgtc
     4681 gataccccac cgagacccca ttggggccaa tacgcccgcg tttcttcctt ttccccaccc
     4741 caccccccaa gttcgggtga aggcccaggg ctcgcagcca acgtcggggc ggcaggccct
     4801 gccatagcag atctgcgcag ctggggctct agggggtatc cccnnnnnnn nnnnnnnnnn
     4861 nnnnnnnnnn nnnnnnnnnn nnnnnnnnnn nnnnnnnnnn nnnnnnnnnn nnnnnnnnnn
     4921 nnnnnnnnnn nnnnnnnnnn nnnnnnnnnn nnnnnnnnnn nnnnnnncnn nnnnnnnnnn
     4981 nnnnnnnnnn nnnnnnnnnn nnnnnnnnnn nnnnnnnnnn nnnnnnnnnn nnnnnnnnnn
     5041 nnnnnnnnnn nnnnnnnnna nnnnnnnnnn nnnnnnnnnn nnnnnnnnnn nnnnnnnnnn
     5101 nnnnnnnnnc ctttgacgtt ggagtccacg ttctttaata gtggactctt gttccaaact
     5161 ggaacaacac tcaaccctat ctcggtctat tcttttgatt tataagggat tttgccgatt
     5221 tcggcctatt ggttaaaaaa tgagctgatt taacaaaaat ttaacgcgaa ttaattctgt
     5281 ggaatgtgtg tcagttaggg tgtggaaagt ccccaggctc cccagcaggc agaagtatgc
     5341 aaagcatgca tctcaattag tcagcaacca ggtgtggaaa gtccccaggc tccccagcag
     5401 gcagaagtat gcaaagcatg catctcaatt agtcagcaac catagtcccg cccctaactc
     5461 cgcccatccc gcccctaact ccgcccagtt ccgcccattc tccgccccat ggctgactaa
     5521 ttttttttat ttatgcagag gccgaggccg cctctgcctc tgagctattc cagaagtagt
     5581 gaggaggctt ttttggaggc ctaggctttt gcaaaaagct cccgggagct tgtatatcca
     5641 ttttcggatc tgatcaagag acaggatgag gatcgtttcg catgattgaa caagatggat
     5701 tgcacgcagg ttctccggcc gcttgggtgg agaggctatt cggctatgac tgggcacaac
     5761 agacaatcgg ctgctctgat gccgccgtgt tccggctgtc agcgcagggg cgcccggttc
     5821 tttttgtcaa gaccgacctg tccggtgccc tgaatgaact gcaggacgag gcagcgcggc
     5881 tatcgtggct ggccacgacg ggcgttcctt gcgcagctgt gctcgacgtt gtcactgaag
     5941 cgggaaggga ctggctgcta ttgggcgaag tgccggggca ggatctcctg tcatctcacc
     6001 ttgctcctgc cgagaaagta tccatcatgg ctgatgcaat gcggcggctg catacgcttg
     6061 atccggctac ctgcccattc gaccaccaag cgaaacatcg catcgagcga gcacgtactc
     6121 ggatggaagc cggtcttgtc gatcaggatg atctggacga agagcatcag gggctcgcgc
     6181 cagccgaact gttcgccagg ctcaaggcgc gcatgcccga cggcgaggat ctcgtcgtga
     6241 cccatggcga tgcctgcttg ccgaatatca tggtggaaaa tggccgcttt tctggattca
     6301 tcgactgtgg ccggctgggt gtggcggacc gctatcagga catagcgttg gctacccgtg
     6361 atattgctga agagcttggc ggcgaatggg ctgaccgctt cctcgtgctt tacggtatcg
     6421 ccgctcccga ttcgcagcgc atcgccttct atcgccttct tgacgagttc ttctgagcgg
     6481 gactctgggg ttcgcgaaat gaccgaccaa gcgacgccca acctgccatc acgagatttc
     6541 gattccaccg ccgccttcta tgaaaggttg ggcttcggaa tcgttttccg ggacgccggc
     6601 tggatgatcc tccagcgcgg ggatctcatg ctggagttct tcgcccaccc caacttgttt
     6661 attgcagctt ataatggtta caaataaagc aatagcatca caaatttcac aaataaagca
     6721 tttttttcac tgcattctag ttgtggtttg tccaaactca tcaatgtatc ttatcatgtc
     6781 tgtataccgt cgacctctag ctagagcttg gcgtaatcat ggtcatagct gtttcctgtg
     6841 tgaaattgtt atccgctcac aattccacac aacatacgag ccggaagcat aaagtgtaaa
     6901 gcctggggtg cctaatgagt gagctaactc acattaattg cgttgcgctc actgcccgct
     6961 ttccagtcgg gaaacctgtc gtgccagctg cattaatgaa tcggccaacg cgcggggaga
     7021 ggcggtttgc gtattgggcg ctcttccgct tcctcgctca ctgactcgct gcgctcggtc
     7081 gttcggctgc ggcgagcggt atcagctcac tcaaaggcgg taatacggtt atccacagaa
     7141 tcaggggata acgcaggaaa gaacatgtga gcaaaaggcc agcaaaaggc caggaaccgt
     7201 aaaaaggccg cgttgctggc gtttttccat aggctccgcc cccctgacga gcatcacaaa
     7261 aatcgacgct caagtcagag gtggcgaaac ccgacaggac tataaagata ccaggcgttt
     7321 ccccctggaa gctccctcgt gcgctctcct gttccgaccc tgccgcttac cggatacctg
     7381 tccgcctttc tcccttcggg aagcgtggcg ctttctcata gctcacgctg taggtatctc
     7441 agttcggtgt aggtcgttcg ctccaagctg ggctgtgtgc acgaaccccc cgttcagccc
     7501 gaccgctgcg ccttatccgg taactatcgt cttgagtcca acccggtaag acacgactta
     7561 tcgccactgg cagcagccac tggtaacagg attagcagag cgaggtatgt aggcggtgct
     7621 acagagttct tgaagtggtg gcctaactac ggctacacta gaagaacagt atttggtatc
     7681 tgcgctctgc tgaagccagt taccttcgga aaaagagttg gtagctcttg atccggcaaa
     7741 caaaccaccg ctggtagcgg tggttttttt gtttgcaagc agcagattac gcgcagaaaa
     7801 aaaggatctc aagaagatcc tttgatcttt tctacggggt ctgacgctca gtggaacgaa
     7861 aactcacgtt aagggatttt ggtcatgaga ttatcaaaaa ggatcttcac ctagatcctt
     7921 ttaaattaaa aatgaagttt taaatcaatc taaagtatat atgagtaaac ttggtctgac
     7981 agttaccaat gcttaatcag tgaggcacct atctcagcga tctgtctatt tcgttcatcc
     8041 atagttgcct gactccccgt cgtgtagata actacgatac gggagggctt accatctggc
     8101 cccagtgctg caatgatacc gcgagaccca cgctcaccgg ctccagattt atcagcaata
     8161 aaccagccag ccggaagggc cgagcgcaga agtggtcctg caactttatc cgcctccatc
     8221 cagtctatta attgttgccg ggaagctaga gtaagtagtt cgccagttaa tagtttgcgc
     8281 aacgttgttg ccattgctac aggcatcgtg gtgtcacgct cgtcgtttgg tatggcttca
     8341 ttcagctccg gttcccaacg atcaaggcga gttacatgat cccccatgtt gtgcaaaaaa
     8401 gcggttagct ccttcggtcc tccgatcgtt gtcagaagta agttggccgc agtgttatca
     8461 ctcatggtta tggcagcact gcataattct cttactgtca tgccatccgt aagatgcttt
     8521 tctgtgactg gtgagtactc aaccaagtca ttctgagaat agtgtatgcg gcgaccgagt
     8581 tgctcttgcc cggcgtcaat acgggataat accgcgccac atagcagaac tttaaaagtg
     8641 ctcatcattg gaaaacgttc ttcggggcga aaactctcaa ggatcttacc gctgttgaga
     8701 tccagttcga tgtaacccac tcgtgcaccc aactgatctt cagcatcttt tactttcacc
     8761 agcgtttctg ggtgagcaaa aacaggaagg caaaatgccg caaaaaaggg aataagggcg
     8821 acacggaaat gttgaatact catactcttc ctttttcaat attattgaag catttatcag
     8881 ggttattgtc tcatgagcgg atacatattt gaatgtattt agaaaaataa acaaataggg
     8941 gttccgcgca catttccccg aaaagtgcca cctgacgtcg acggatcggg agatctcccg
     9001 atcccctatg gtgcactctc agtacaatct gctctgatgc cgcatagtta agccagtatc
     9061 tgctccctgc ttgtgtgttg gaggtcgctg agtagtgcgc gagcaaaatt taagctacaa
     9121 caaggcaagg cttgaccgac aattgcatga agaatctgct tagggttagg cgttttgcgc
     9181 tgcttcgcga tgtacgggcc agatat
//
